>Addgene plasmid #27412 | pMRS156.2 (miR156 sensor) | depositor full sequence | sequence record 12944 | Author sequence
TTGTACAAAGTGGTTCGATAATTCTCAACACAACATATACAAAACAAACGAATCTCAAGCAATCAAGCAT
TCTACTTCTATTGCAGCAATTTAAATCATTTCTTTTAAAGCAAAAGCATGCCATGGAATCCACCGGAAAA
GTGAAGAAAGCTTTCGGAGGAAGAAAACCACCTGGTGCCCCAAAAACCAAATCGGTTTCGAAATCGATGA
AAGCCGGTCTTCAATTCCCAGTGGGAAGAATCACTCGTTTCCTGAAGAAAGGACGATACGCTCAGAGACT
TGGTGGTGGTGCTCCGGTTTACATGGCCGCCGTTCTTGAATACCTCGCCGCAGAAGTTCTGGAGCTTGCT
GGTAACGCTGCGAGAGATAACAAGAAATCAAGGATAATTCCGAGGCATCTTCTTCTCGCGATAAGGAACG
ATGAAGAATTGGGGAAACTTCTGAGTGGTGTCACAATCGCTCACGGTGGTGTTTTGCCTAACATCAACTC
TGTTCTATTGCCTAAGAAGTCTGCCACTAAACCAGCTGAAGAAAAGGCTACCAAATCACCAGTCAAGTCT
CCAAAGAAAGCTGCCATGGTGAGCAAGGGCGAGGAGCTGTTCACCGGGGTGGTGCCCATCCTGGTCGAGC
TGGACGGCGACGTAAACGGCCACAAGTTCAGCGTGTCCGGCGAGGGCGAGGGCGATGCCACCTACGGCAA
GCTGACCCTGAAGTTCATCTGCACCACCGGCAAGCTGCCCGTGCCCTGGCCCACCCTCGTGACCACCTTC
ACCTACGGCGTGCAGTGCTTCAGCCGCTACCCCGACCACATGAAGCAGCACGACTTCTTCAAGTCCGCCA
TGCCCGAAGGCTACGTCCAGGAGCGCACCATCTTCTTCAAGGACGACGGCAACTACAAGACCCGCGCCGA
GGTGAAGTTCGAGGGCGACACCCTGGTGAACCGCATCGAGCTGAAGGGCATCGACTTCAAGGAGGACGGC
AACATCCTGGGGCACAAGCTGGAGTACAACTACAACAGCCACAACGTCTATATCATGGCCGACAAGCAGA
AGAACGGCATCAAGGTGAACTTCAAGATCCGCCACAACATCGAGGACGGCAGCGTGCAGCTCGCCGACCA
CTACCAGCAGAACACCCCCATCGGCGACGGCCCCGTGCTGCTGCCCGACAACCACTACCTGAGCACCCAG
TCCGCCCTGAGCAAAGACCCCAACGAGAAGCGCGATCACATGGTCCTGCTGGAGTTCGTGACCGCCGCCG
GGATCACTCACGGCATGGACGAGCTGTACAAGGGGATCCTCTAGACGAATGTAGTACGTATTCTCCGAAC
TGAAGCACCTGAGACGTGTAATGTCGGGCCATCTCATACGTACGGCTAGAGTCCGCAAAAATCACCAGTC
TCTCTCTACAAATCTATCTCTCTCTATTTTTCTCCAGAATAATGTGTGAGTAGTTCCCAGATAAGGGAAT
TAGGGTTCTTATAGGGTTTCGCTCATGTGTTGAGCATATAAGAAACCCTTAGTATGTATTTGTATTTGTA
AAATACTTCTATCAATAAAATTTCTAATTCCTAAAACCAAAATCCAGTGACCTGCAGGCATGCAAGCTTG
GCACTGGCCGTCGTTTTACAACGTCGTGACTGGGAAAACCCTGGCGTTACCCAACTTAATCGCCTTGCAG
CACATCCCCCTTTCGCCAGCTGGCGTAATAGCGAAGAGGCCCGCACCGATCGCCCTTCCCAACAGTTGCG
CAGCCTGAATGGCGAATGGCGCCTGATGCGGTATTTTCTCCTTACGCATCTGTGCGGTATTTCACACCGC
ATATGGTGCACTCTCAGTACAATCTGCTCTGATGCCGCATAGTTAAGCCAGCCCCGACACCCGCCAACAC
CCGCTGACGCGCCCTGACGGGCTTGTCTGCTCCCGGCATCCGCTTACAGACAAGCTGTGACCGTCTCCGG
GAGCTGCATGTGTCAGAGGTTTTCACCGTCATCACCGAAACGCGCGAGACGAAAGGGCCTCGTGATACGC
CTATTTTTATAGGTTAATGTCATGATAATAATGGTTTCTTAGACGTCAGGTGGCACTTTTCGGGGAAATG
TGCGCGGAACCCCTATTTGTTTATTTTTCTAAATACATTCAAATATGTATCCGCTCATGAGACAATAACC
CTGATAAATGCTTCAATAATGTGTGAATTGGTGACCAGCTCGAATTTCCCCGATCGTTCAAACATTTGGC
AATAAAGTTTCTTAAGATTGAATCCTGTTGCCGGTCTTGCGATGATTATCATATAATTTCTGTTGAATTA
CGTTAAGCATGTAATAATTAACATGTAATGCATGACGTTATTTATGAGATGGGTTTTTATGATTAGAGTC
CCGCAATTATACATTTAATACGCGATAGAAAACAAAATATAGCGCGCAAACTAGGATAAATTATCGCGCG
CGGTGTCATCTATGTTACTAGATCGGGAATTAAACTATCAGTGTTTGACAGGATATATTGGCGGGTAAAC
CTAAGAGAAAAGAGCGTTTATTAGAATAACGGATATTTAAAAGGGCGTGAAAAGGTTTATCCGTTCGTCC
ATTTGTATGTGCATGCCAACCACAGGGTTCCCCTCGGGATCAAAGTACTTTGATCCAACCCCTCCGCTGC
TATAGTGCAGTCGGCTTCTGACGTTCAGTGCAGCCGTCTTCTGAAAACGACATGTCGCACAAGTCCTAAG
TTACGCGACAGGCTGCCGCCCTGCCCTTTTCCTGGCGTTTTCTTGTCGCGTGTTTTAGTCGCATAAAGTA
GAATACTTGCGACTAGAACCGGAGACATTACGCCATGAACAAGAGCGCCGCCGCTGGCCTGCTGGGCTAT
GCCCGCGTCAGCACCGACGACCAGGACTTGACCAACCAACGGGCCGAACTGCACGCGGCCGGCTGCACCA
AGCTGTTTTCCGAGAAGATCACCGGCACCAGGCGCGACCGCCCGGAGCTGGCCAGGATGCTTGACCACCT
ACGCCCTGGCGACGTTGTGACAGTGACCAGGCTAGACCGCCTGGCCCGCAGCACCCGCGACCTACTGGAC
ATTGCCGAGCGCATCCAGGAGGCCGGCGCGGGCCTGCGTAGCCTGGCAGAGCCGTGGGCCGACACCACCA
CGCCGGCCGGCCGCATGGTGTTGACCGTGTTCGCCGGCATTGCCGAGTTCGAGCGTTCCCTAATCATCGA
CCGCACCCGGAGCGGGCGCGAGGCCGCCAAGGCCCGAGGCGTGAAGTTTGGCCCCCGCCCTACCCTCACC
CCGGCACAGATCGCGCACGCCCGCGAGCTGATCGACCAGGAAGGCCGCACCGTGAAAGAGGCGGCTGCAC
TGCTTGGCGTGCATCGCTCGACCCTGTACCGCGCACTTGAGCGCAGCGAGGAAGTGACGCCCACCGAGGC
CAGGCGGCGCGGTGCCTTCCGTGAGGACGCATTGACCGAGGCCGACGCCCTGGCGGCCGCCGAGAATGAA
CGCCAAGAGGAACAAGCATGAAACCGCACCAGGACGGCCAGGACGAACCGTTTTTCATTACCGAAGAGAT
CGAGGCGGAGATGATCGCGGCCGGGTACGTGTTCGAGCCGCCCGCGCACGTCTCAACCGTGCGGCTGCAT
GAAATCCTGGCCGGTTTGTCTGATGCCAAGCTGGCGGCCTGGCCGGCCAGCTTGGCCGCTGAAGAAACCG
AGCGCCGCCGTCTAAAAAGGTGATGTGTATTTGAGTAAAACAGCTTGCGTCATGCGGTCGCTGCGTATAT
GATGCGATGAGTAAATAAACAAATACGCAAGGGGAACGCATGAAGGTTATCGCTGTACTTAACCAGAAAG
GCGGGTCAGGCAAGACGACCATCGCAACCCATCTAGCCCGCGCCCTGCAACTCGCCGGGGCCGATGTTCT
GTTAGTCGATTCCGATCCCCAGGGCAGTGCCCGCGATTGGGCGGCCGTGCGGGAAGATCAACCGCTAACC
GTTGTCGGCATCGACCGCCCGACGATTGACCGCGACGTGAAGGCCATCGGCCGGCGCGACTTCGTAGTGA
TCGACGGAGCGCCCCAGGCGGCGGACTTGGCTGTGTCCGCGATCAAGGCAGCCGACTTCGTGCTGATTCC
GGTGCAGCCAAGCCCTTACGACATATGGGCCACCGCCGACCTGGTGGAGCTGGTTAAGCAGCGCATTGAG
GTCACGGATGGAAGGCTACAAGCGGCCTTTGTCGTGTCGCGGGCGATCAAAGGCACGCGCATCGGCGGTG
AGGTTGCCGAGGCGCTGGCCGGGTACGAGCTGCCCATTCTTGAGTCCCGTATCACGCAGCGCGTGAGCTA
CCCAGGCACTGCCGCCGCCGGCACAACCGTTCTTGAATCAGAACCCGAGGGCGACGCTGCCCGCGAGGTC
CAGGCGCTGGCCGCTGAAATTAAATCAAAACTCATTTGAGTTAATGAGGTAAAGAGAAAATGAGCAAAAG
CACAAACACGCTAAGTGCCGGCCGTCCGAGCGCACGCAGCAGCAAGGCTGCAACGTTGGCCAGCCTGGCA
GACACGCCAGCCATGAAGCGGGTCAACTTTCAGTTGCCGGCGGAGGATCACACCAAGCTGAAGATGTACG
CGGTACGCCAAGGCAAGACCATTACCGAGCTGCTATCTGAATACATCGCGCAGCTACCAGAGTAAATGAG
CAAATGAATAAATGAGTAGATGAATTTTAGCGGCTAAAGGAGGCGGCATGGAAAATCAAGAACAACCAGG
CACCGACGCCGTGGAATGCCCCATGTGTGGAGGAACGGGCGGTTGGCCAGGCGTAAGCGGCTGGGTTGTC
TGCCGGCCCTGCAATGGCACTGGAACCCCCAAGCCCGAGGAATCGGCGTGACGGTCGCAAACCATCCGGC
CCGGTACAAATCGGCGCGGCGCTGGGTGATGACCTGGTGGAGAAGTTGAAGGCCGCGCAGGCCGCCCAGC
GGCAACGCATCGAGGCAGAAGCACGCCCCGGTGAATCGTGGCAAGCGGCCGCTGATCGAATCCGCAAAGA
ATCCCGGCAACCGCCGGCAGCCGGTGCGCCGTCGATTAGGAAGCCGCCCAAGGGCGACGAGCAACCAGAT
TTTTTCGTTCCGATGCTCTATGACGTGGGCACCCGCGATAGTCGCAGCATCATGGACGTGGCCGTTTTCC
GTCTGTCGAAGCGTGACCGACGAGCTGGCGAGGTGATCCGCTACGAGCTTCCAGACGGGCACGTAGAGGT
TTCCGCAGGGCCGGCCGGCATGGCCAGTGTGTGGGATTACGACCTGGTACTGATGGCGGTTTCCCATCTA
ACCGAATCCATGAACCGATACCGGGAAGGGAAGGGAGACAAGCCCGGCCGCGTGTTCCGTCCACACGTTG
CGGACGTACTCAAGTTCTGCCGGCGAGCCGATGGCGGAAAGCAGAAAGACGACCTGGTAGAAACCTGCAT
TCGGTTAAACACCACGCACGTTGCCATGCAGCGTACGAAGAAGGCCAAGAACGGCCGCCTGGTGACGGTA
TCCGAGGGTGAAGCCTTGATTAGCCGCTACAAGATCGTAAAGAGCGAAACCGGGCGGCCGGAGTACATCG
AGATCGAGCTAGCTGATTGGATGTACCGCGAGATCACAGAAGGCAAGAACCCGGACGTGCTGACGGTTCA
CCCCGATTACTTTTTGATCGATCCCGGCATCGGCCGTTTTCTCTACCGCCTGGCACGCCGCGCCGCAGGC
AAGGCAGAAGCCAGATGGTTGTTCAAGACGATCTACGAACGCAGTGGCAGCGCCGGAGAGTTCAAGAAGT
TCTGTTTCACCGTGCGCAAGCTGATCGGGTCAAATGACCTGCCGGAGTACGATTTGAAGGAGGAGGCGGG
GCAGGCTGGCCCGATCCTAGTCATGCGCTACCGCAACCTGATCGAGGGCGAAGCATCCGCCGGTTCCTAA
TGTACGGAGCAGATGCTAGGGCAAATTGCCCTAGCAGGGGAAAAAGGTCGAAAAGGTCTCTTTCCTGTGG
ATAGCACGTACATTGGGAACCCAAAGCCGTACATTGGGAACCGGAACCCGTACATTGGGAACCCAAAGCC
GTACATTGGGAACCGGTCACACATGTAAGTGACTGATATAAAAGAGAAAAAAGGCGATTTTTCCGCCTAA
AACTCTTTAAAACTTATTAAAACTCTTAAAACCCGCCTGGCCTGTGCATAACTGTCTGGCCAGCGCACAG
CCGAAGAGCTGCAAAAAGCGCCTACCCTTCGGTCGCTGCGCTCCCTACGCCCCGCCGCTTCGCGTCGGCC
TATCGCGGCCGCTGGCCGCTCAAAAATGGCTGGCCTACGGCCAGGCAATCTACCAGGGCGCGGACAAGCC
GCGCCGTCGCCACTCGACCGCCGGCGCCCACATCAAGGCACCCTGCCTCGCGCGTTTCGGTGATGACGGT
GAAAACCTCTGACACATGCAGCTCCCGGAGACGGTCACAGCTTGTCTGTAAGCGGATGCCGGGAGCAGAC
AAGCCCGTCAGGGCGCGTCAGCGGGTGTTGGCGGGTGTCGGGGCGCAGCCATGACCCAGTCACGTAGCGA
TAGCGGAGTGTATACTGGCTTAACTATGCGGCATCAGAGCAGATTGTACTGAGAGTGCACCATATGCGGT
GTGAAATACCGCACAGATGCGTAAGGAGAAAATACCGCATCAGGCGCTCTTCCGCTTCCTCGCTCACTGA
CTCGCTGCGCTCGGTCGTTCGGCTGCGGCGAGCGGTATCAGCTCACTCAAAGGCGGTAATACGGTTATCC
ACAGAATCAGGGGATAACGCAGGAAAGAACATGTGAGCAAAAGGCCAGCAAAAGGCCAGGAACCGTAAAA
AGGCCGCGTTGCTGGCGTTTTTCCATAGGCTCCGCCCCCCTGACGAGCATCACAAAAATCGACGCTCAAG
TCAGAGGTGGCGAAACCCGACAGGACTATAAAGATACCAGGCGTTTCCCCCTGGAAGCTCCCTCGTGCGC
TCTCCTGTTCCGACCCTGCCGCTTACCGGATACCTGTCCGCCTTTCTCCCTTCGGGAAGCGTGGCGCTTT
CTCATAGCTCACGCTGTAGGTATCTCAGTTCGGTGTAGGTCGTTCGCTCCAAGCTGGGCTGTGTGCACGA
ACCCCCCGTTCAGCCCGACCGCTGCGCCTTATCCGGTAACTATCGTCTTGAGTCCAACCCGGTAAGACAC
GACTTATCGCCACTGGCAGCAGCCACTGGTAACAGGATTAGCAGAGCGAGGTATGTAGGCGGTGCTACAG
AGTTCTTGAAGTGGTGGCCTAACTACGGCTACACTAGAAGGACAGTATTTGGTATCTGCGCTCTGCTGAA
GCCAGTTACCTTCGGAAAAAGAGTTGGTAGCTCTTGATCCGGCAAACAAACCACCGCTGGTAGCGGTGGT
TTTTTTGTTTGCAAGCAGCAGATTACGCGCAGAAAAAAAGGATCTCAAGAAGATCCTTTGATCTTTTCTA
CGGGGTCTGACGCTCAGTGGAACGAAAACTCACGTTAAGGGATTTTGGTCATGCATTCTAGGTACTAAAA
CAATTCATCCAGTAAAATATAATATTTTATTTTCTCCCAATCAGGCTTGATCCCCAGTAAGTCAAAAAAT
AGCTCGACATACTGTTCTTCCCCGATATCCTCCCTGATCGACCGGACGCAGAAGGCAATGTCATACCACT
TGTCCGCCCTGCCGCTTCTCCCAAGATCAATAAAGCCACTTACTTTGCCATCTTTCACAAAGATGTTGCT
GTCTCCCAGGTCGCCGTGGGAAAAGACAAGTTCCTCTTCGGGCTTTTCCGTCTTTAAAAAATCATACAGC
TCGCGCGGATCTTTAAATGGAGTGTCTTCTTCCCAGTTTTCGCAATCCACATCGGCCAGATCGTTATTCA
GTAAGTAATCCAATTCGGCTAAGCGGCTGTCTAAGCTATTCGTATAGGGACAATCCGATATGTCGATGGA
GTGAAAGAGCCTGATGCACTCCGCATACAGCTCGATAATCTTTTCAGGGCTTTGTTCATCTTCATACTCT
TCCGAGCAAAGGACGCCATCGGCCTCACTCATGAGCAGATTGCTCCAGCCATCATGCCGTTCAAAGTGCA
GGACCTTTGGAACAGGCAGCTTTCCTTCCAGCCATAGCATCATGTCCTTTTCCCGTTCCACATCATAGGT
GGTCCCTTTATACCGGCTGTCCGTCATTTTTAAATATAGGTTTTCATTTTCTCCCACCAGCTTATATACC
TTAGCAGGAGACATTCCTTCCGTATCTTTTACGCAGCGGTATTTTTCGATCAGTTTTTTCAATTCCGGTG
ATATTCTCATTTTAGCCATTTATTATTTCCTTCCTCTTTTCTACAGTATTTAAAGATACCCCAAGAAGCT
AATTATAACAAGACGAACTCCAATTCACTGTTCCTTGCATTCTAAAACCTTAAATACCAGAAAACAGCTT
TTTCAAAGTTGTTTTCAAAGTTGGCGTATAACATAGTATCGACGGAGCCGATTTTGAAACCGCGGTGATC
ACAGGCAGCAACGCTCTGTCATCGTTACAATCAACATGCTACCCTCCGCGAGATCATCCGTGTTTCAAAC
CCGGCAGCTTAGTTGCCGTTCTTCCGAATAGCATCGGTAACATGAGCAAAGTCTGCCGCCTTACAACGGC
TCTCCCGCTGACGCCGTCCCGGACTGATGGGCTGCCTGTATCGAGTGGTGATTTTGTGCCGAGCTGCCGG
TCGGGGAGCTGTTGGCTGGCTGGTGGCAGGATATATTGTGGTGTAAACAAATTGACGCTTAGACAACTTA
ATAACACATTGCGGACGTTTTTAATGTACTGAATTAACGCCGAATTAATTCGGGGGATCTGGATTTTAGT
ACTGGATTTTGGTTTTAGGAATTAGAAATTTTATTGATAGAAGTATTTTACAAATACAAATACATACTAA
GGGTTTCTTATATGCTCAACACATGAGCGAAACCCTATAGGAACCCTAATTCCCTTATCTGGGAACTACT
CACACATTATTATGGAGAAACTCGAGCTTGTCGATCGACAGATCCGGTCGGCATCTACTCTATTTCTTTG
CCCTCGGACGAGTGCTGGGGCGTCGGTTTCCACTATCGGCGAGTACTTCTACACAGCCATCGGTCCAGAC
GGCCGCGCTTCTGCGGGCGATTTGTGTACGCCCGACAGTCCCGGCTCCGGATCGGACGATTGCGTCGCAT
CGACCCTGCGCCCAAGCTGCATCATCGAAATTGCCGTCAACCAAGCTCTGATAGAGTTGGTCAAGACCAA
TGCGGAGCATATACGCCCGGAGTCGTGGCGATCCTGCAAGCTCCGGATGCCTCCGCTCGAAGTAGCGCGT
CTGCTGCTCCATACAAGCCAACCACGGCCTCCAGAAGAAGATGTTGGCGACCTCGTATTGGGAATCCCCG
AACATCGCCTCGCTCCAGTCAATGACCGCTGTTATGCGGCCATTGTCCGTCAGGACATTGTTGGAGCCGA
AATCCGCGTGCACGAGGTGCCGGACTTCGGGGCAGTCCTCGGCCCAAAGCATCAGCTCATCGAGAGCCTG
CGCGACGGACGCACTGACGGTGTCGTCCATCACAGTTTGCCAGTGATACACATGGGGATCAGCAATCGCG
CATATGAAATCACGCCATGTAGTGTATTGACCGATTCCTTGCGGTCCGAATGGGCCGAACCCGCTCGTCT
GGCTAAGATCGGCCGCAGCGATCGCATCCATAGCCTCCGCGACCGGTTGTAGAACAGCGGGCAGTTCGGT
TTCAGGCAGGTCTTGCAACGTGACACCCTGTGCACGGCGGGAGATGCAATAGGTCAGGCTCTCGCTAAAC
TCCCCAATGTCAAGCACTTCCGGAATCGGGAGCGCGGCCGATGCAAAGTGCCGATAAACATAACGATCTT
TGTAGAAACCATCGGCGCAGCTATTTACCCGCAGGACATATCCACGCCCTCCTACATCGAAGCTGAAAGC
ACGAGATTCTTCGCCCTCCGAGAGCTGCATCAGGTCGGAGACGCTGTCGAACTTTTCGATCAGAAACTTC
TCGACAGACGTCGCGGTGAGTTCAGGCTTTTTCATATCTCATTGCCCCCCGGGATCTGCGAAAGCTCGAG
AGAGATAGATTTGTAGAGAGAGACTGGTGATTTCAGCGTGTCCTCTCCAAATGAAATGAACTTCCTTATA
TAGAGGAAGGTCTTGCGAAGGATAGTGGGATTGTGCGTCATCCCTTACGTCAGTGGAGATATCACATCAA
TCCACTTGCTTTGAAGACGTGGTTGGAACGTCTTCTTTTTCCACGATGCTCCTCGTGGGTGGGGGTCCAT
CTTTGGGACCACTGTCGGCAGAGGCATCTTGAACGATAGCCTTTCCTTTATCGCAATGATGGCATTTGTA
GGTGCCACCTTCCTTTTCTACTGTCCTTTTGATGAAGTGACAGATAGCTGGGCAATGGAATCCGAGGAGG
TTTCCCGATATTACCCTTTGTTGAAAAGTCTCAATAGCCCTTTGGTCTTCTGAGACTGTATCTTTGATAT
TCTTGGAGTAGACGAGAGTGTCGTGCTCCACCATGTTATCACATCAATCCACTTGCTTTGAAGACGTGGT
TGGAACGTCTTCTTTTTCCACGATGCTCCTCGTGGGTGGGGGTCCATCTTTGGGACCACTGTCGGCAGAG
GCATCTTGAACGATAGCCTTTCCTTTATCGCAATGATGGCATTTGTAGGTGCCACCTTCCTTTTCTACTG
TCCTTTTGATGAAGTGACAGATAGCTGGGCAATGGAATCCGAGGAGGTTTCCCGATATTACCCTTTGTTG
AAAAGTCTCAATAGCCCTTTGGTCTTCTGAGACTGTATCTTTGATATTCTTGGAGTAGACGAGAGTGTCG
TGCTCCACCATGTTGGCAAGCTGCTCTAGCCAATACGCAAACCGCCTCTCCCCGCGCGTTGGCCGATTCA
TTAATGCAGCTGGCACGACAGGTTTCCCGACTGGAAAGCGGGCAGTGAGCGCAACGCAATTAATGTGAGT
TAGCTCACTCATTAGGCACCCCAGGCTTTACACTTTATGCTTCCGGCTCGTATGTTGTGTGGAATTGTGA
GCGGATAACAATTTCACACAGGAAACAGCTATGACCATGATTACGAATTATCAAACAAGTTTGTACAAAA
AAGCAGGCTCCGCGGCCGCCCCCTTCACCCCAAAGCACATACTTATCGATTTAAATTTCATCGAAGAGAT
TAATATCGAATAATCATATACATACTTTAAATACATAACAAATTTTAAATACATATATCTGGTATATAAT
TAATTTTTTAAAGTCATGAAGTATGTATCAAATACACATATGGAAAAAATTAACTATTCATAATTTAAAA
AATAGAAAAGATACATCTAGTGAAATTAGGTGCATGTATCAAATACATTAGGAAAAGGGCATATATCTTG
ATCTAGATAATTAACGATTTTGATTTATGTATAATTTCCAAATGAAGGTTTATATCTACTTCAGAGATAA
CAATATACTTTTATCAGAACATTCAACAAAGTAACAACCAACTAGAGTGAAAAATACACATTGTTCTCTA
AACATACAAAATTGAGAAAAGAATCTCAAAATTTAGAGAAACAAATCTGAATTTCTAGAAGAAAAAAATA
ATTATGCACTTTGCTATTGCTCGAAAAATAAATGAAAGAAATTAGACTTTTTTAAAAGATGTTAGACTAG
ATATACTCAAAAGCTATCAAAGGAGTAATATTCTTCTTACATTAAGTATTTTAGTTACAGTCCTGTAATT
AAAGACACATTTTAGATTGTATCTAAACTTAAATGTATCTAGAATACATATATTTGAATGCATCATATAC
ATGTATCCGACACACCAATTCTCATAAAAAGCGTAATATCCTAAACTAATTTATCCTTCAAGTCAACTTA
AGCCCAATATACATTTTCATCTCTAAAGGCCCAAGTGGCACAAAATGTCAGGCCCAATTACGAAGAAAAG
GGCTTGTAAAACCCTAATAAAGTGGCACTGGCAGAGCTTACACTCTCATTCCATCAACAAAGAAACCCTA
AAAGCCGCAGCGCCACTGATTTCTCTCCTCCAGGCGAAGAGTGCTCTCTCTCTTCTGTCAAAAGGGTGGG
CGCGCCGACCCAGCTTTC
Features (pLannotate 1.2.2; 29 found; start..end, strand, type, name):
     48..84      +  ncRNA          PK1-TEV CVMV: Accession: RF01102 - 5'-leader pseudoknot of TEV/CVMV
    123..572     +  CDS            H2A7_ARATH: Experimental evidence at protein level: Swiss-Prot protein existence level 1. Core component of nucleosome. Nucleosomes wrap and compact DNA into chromatin, limiting DNA accessibility to the cellular machineries which require DNA as a template. Histones thereby play a central role in transcription regulation, DNA repair, DNA replication and chromosomal stability. DNA accessibility is regulated via a complex set of post-translational modifications of histones, also called histone code, and nucleosome remodeling. From Arabidopsis thaliana (Mouse-ear cress).
    576..1292    +  CDS            yEGFP: yEGFP is a fluorescent protein published in 1997.
   1429..1588    +  polyA_signal   CaMV poly(A) signal (fragment): cauliflower mosaic virus polyadenylation signal
   1589..1609    +  misc_feature   MCS (fragment): pUC18/19 multiple cloning site
   1612..1766    +  CDS            lacZα (fragment): LacZα fragment of β-galactosidase; lacZ fragment
   1772..1871    -  misc_feature   bom (fragment): basis of mobility region from pBR322
   1973..2008    -  CDS            rop (fragment): Rop protein, which maintains plasmids at low copy number; rop
   2103..2190    +  promoter       AmpR promoter (fragment): bla
   2222..2474    +  terminator     NOS terminator: nopaline synthase terminator and poly(A) signal
   2496..2520    +  misc_feature   RB T-DNA repeat: right border repeat from nopaline C58 T-DNA
   2859..3260    +  CDS            Y4CG_SINFN (fragment): Protein inferred from homology: Swiss-Prot protein existence level 3. From Sinorhizobium fredii (strain NBRC 101917 / NGR234).
   3820..4449    +  CDS            pVS1 StaA: stability protein from the Pseudomonas plasmid pVS1 (Heeb et al., 2000)
   4882..5950    +  CDS            pVS1 RepA (fragment): replication protein from the Pseudomonas plasmid pVS1 (Heeb et al., 2000)
   6016..6210    +  rep_origin     pVS1 oriV: origin of replication for the Pseudomonas plasmid pVS1 (Heeb et al., 2000)
   6413..6452    +  CDS            rop (fragment): Rop protein, which maintains plasmids at low copy number; rop
   6554..6694    +  misc_feature   bom: basis of mobility region from pBR322
   6880..7468    -  rep_origin     ori: high-copy-number ColE1/pMB1/pBR322/pUC origin of replication
   7555..8349    -  CDS            KanR: aminoglycoside phosphotransferase; aphA-3; confers resistance to kanamycin
   8774..8798    +  misc_feature   LB T-DNA repeat: left border repeat from nopaline C58 T-DNA
   8876..9050    -  polyA_signal   CaMV poly(A) signal: cauliflower mosaic virus polyadenylation signal
   9090..10115   -  CDS            HygR: hygromycin B phosphotransferase confers resistance to hygromycin
  10183..10860   -  promoter       CaMV 35S promoter (enhanced): cauliflower mosaic virus 35S promoter with a duplicated enhancer region
  10950..11038   +  CDS            lacI (fragment): lac repressor; lacI; The lac repressor binds to the lac operator to inhibit transcription in E. coli. This inhibition can be relieved by adding lactose or isopropyl-β-D-thiogalactopyranoside (IPTG).
  11051..11072   +  protein_bind   CAP binding site: CAP binding activates transcription in the presence of cAMP. E. coli catabolite activator protein
  11087..11117   +  promoter       lac promoter: promoter for the E. coli lac operon
  11121..11143   +  protein_bind   lac operator (fragment): The lac repressor binds to the lac operator to inhibit transcription in E. coli. This inhibition can be relieved by adding lactose or isopropyl-β-D-thiogalactopyranoside (IPTG). lac repressor encoded by lacI
  11185..11209   +  protein_bind   attB1: mutant version of attB; recombination site for the Gateway® BP reaction BP Clonase™
  12188..14      -  protein_bind   attB2 (across the origin): mutant version of attB; recombination site for the Gateway® BP reaction BP Clonase™
