[The description below was written by a language model from this plasmid's Addgene catalogue record and pLannotate feature annotations shown in this document.]
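Description:
pMRS156.2 is a 12.2 kb plant binary T-DNA vector built on the pCGTAG backbone and designed as an in vivo sensor of miR156 activity. Its architecture is that of a pCAMBIA-type Agrobacterium vector. A ColE1/pBR322-type origin with the bom site supports replication in E. coli, and the pVS1 oriV, RepA and StaA functions provide replication and stable maintenance in Agrobacterium. A kanamycin resistance gene (aphA-3) outside the T-DNA is used for bacterial selection. Between the nopaline-type left and right border repeats sits a plant selection cassette in which an enhanced CaMV 35S promoter drives hygromycin phosphotransferase, terminated by a CaMV poly(A) signal.

The reporter unit encodes an Arabidopsis histone H2A fused at its C terminus to a GFP (annotated as a yEGFP-like variant), which directs fluorescence to the nucleus, and it is followed by a CaMV polyadenylation signal. A TEV-type 5′ leader element lies just upstream of the coding sequence. According to the depositor, miR156 target sites were cloned into the 5′ untranslated region of a parental control sensor. Transcripts are therefore silenced wherever miR156 is active, and loss of nuclear GFP relative to the control reports miRNA activity.

The roughly 1 kb segment flanked by attB1 and attB2 Gateway sites upstream of the leader probably holds the promoter. It carries no annotation, and the record says only that expression is ubiquitous, without naming the promoter. The associated study concerns microRNA function during plant embryogenesis, which suggests use in stably transformed Arabidopsis to map miR156 activity.
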