Addgene plasmid #27412: pMRS156.2 (miR156 sensor)
Depositing lab: David Bartel. Depositing organization: Whitehead Institute for Biomedical Research. Publication: MicroRNAs prevent precocious gene expression and enable pattern formation during plant embryogenesis. Nodine MD, Bartel DP. Genes Dev. 2010 Dec 1. 24(23):2678-92. 10.1101/gad.1986710 PubMed 21123653.
Backbone
  Vector backbone: pCGTAG
  Selectable markers: Hygromycin
Growth in bacteria
  Bacterial resistance: Kanamycin, 50 μg/mL
  Growth temperature: 37°C
  Growth strain: Mach1
  Growth instructions: MACH-1 strain of E. coli (from Invitrogen)
  Copy number: Unknown
Gene/Insert
  Gene/Insert name: miR156 target site
  Tag / fusion protein: GFP (C terminal on backbone)
  Cloning method: Restriction Enzyme
  Sequencing primers: 5′ M13 reverse
Terms and licenses: Academic/Nonprofit Terms; Industry Terms: Not Available to Industry
Depositor comments: The miR156 sensor construct was created by cloning miR156 target sites into the control sensor plasmid (Addgene Plasmid # 27405). miR156 target site in the 5' untranslated region (UTR) of a ubiquitously expressed nuclear-localized GFP.
How to cite: pMRS156.2 (miR156 sensor) was a gift from David Bartel (Addgene plasmid # 27412 ; http://n2t.net/addgene:27412 ; RRID:Addgene_27412)
