>Addgene plasmid #27412 | pMRS156.2 (miR156 sensor) | addgene partial sequence | sequence record 33772 | 27412 with EGFP-N
GCAGCTTTCTTTGGAGACTTGACTGGTGATTTGGTAGCCCTTTTCTTCAGCTGGTTTAGTGGCAGACTTC
TTAGGCAATAGAACAGAGTTGATGTTAGGCAAAACACCACCGTGAGCGATTGTGACACCACTCAGAAGTT
TCCCCAATTCTTCATCGTTCCTTATCGCGAGAAGAAGATGCCTCGGAATTATCCTTGATTTCTTGTTATC
TCTCGCAGCGTTACCAGCAAGCTCCAGAACTTCTGCGGCGAGGTATTCAAGAACGGCGGCCATGTAAACC
GGAGCACCACCACCAAGTCTCTGAGCGTATCGTCCTTTCTTCAGGAAACGAGTGATTCTTCCCACTGGGA
ATTGAAGACCGGCTTTCATCGATTTCGAAACCGATTTGGTTTTTGGGGCACCAGGTGGTTTTCTTCCTCC
GAAAGCTTTCTTCACTTTTCCGGTGGATTCCATGGCATGCTTTTGCTTTAAAAGAAATGATTTAAATTGC
TGCAATAGAAGTAGAATGCTTGATTGCTTGAGATTCGTTTGTTTTGTATATGTTGTGTTGAGAATTATCG
AACCACTTTGTACAAGAAAGCTGGGTCGGCGCGCCCACCCTTTTGACAGAAGAGAGAGAGCACTCTTCGC
CTGGAGGAGAGAAATCA
